Addgene plasmid #147293: pnEA-NpG-HsSmaug2_Q
Purpose: Bacterial Expression of HsSmaug2
Depositing lab: Elisa Izaurralde. Depositing organization: Max Planck Institute for Developmental Biology.
Backbone
  Vector backbone: Unknown
  Vector type: Bacterial Expression
Growth in bacteria
  Bacterial resistance: Ampicillin, 100 μg/mL
  Growth temperature: 37°C
  Growth strain: DH5alpha
  Copy number: Low Copy
Gene/Insert
  Gene/Insert name: HsSmaug2
  Species: H. sapiens (human)
  Mutation: one silent mutation compared to the seqeuence given by NCBI: NM_018028.2
  Entrez Gene: SAMD4B (a.k.a. SMGB, hSmaug2)
  Cloning method: Unknown
Terms and licenses: Academic/Nonprofit Terms; Industry Terms: Not Available to Industry
Depositor comments: Plasmids from this collection were made available to the research community and donated after the lab closed. Please note that the sequence provided by the depositing laboratory may be theoretical/predicted or based on Sanger sequencing results. There may be discrepancies between sequencing results obtained by Addgene and the depositor sequence. If an Addgene verified sequence is not available, please contact before placing your order to request that our lab fully sequence the plasmid.
How to cite: pnEA-NpG-HsSmaug2_Q was a gift from Elisa Izaurralde (Addgene plasmid # 147293 ; http://n2t.net/addgene:147293 ; RRID:Addgene_147293)
