[The description below was written by a language model from this plasmid's Addgene catalogue record and pLannotate feature annotations shown in this document.]
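Description:
pnEA-NpG-HsSmaug2_Q is an 8,436 nt bacterial expression plasmid for producing human Smaug2 (SAMD4B) as an N-terminal GST fusion in E. coli. The catalogue lists the backbone as unknown, but the annotated features indicate a pBR322-derived, pET-like architecture. It carries a ColE1/pMB1-type origin together with the bom mobility region and the rop gene, which keeps copy number low and agrees with the "low copy" designation in the record. Selection is by ampicillin through the bla gene and its own promoter. Several fragments of the tetracycline efflux gene and the tet promoter are also annotated. These appear to be non-functional remnants of the pBR322 ancestor interrupted by the expression cassette and the lacI gene.

The expression cassette is driven by a T7 promoter followed by a lac operator and the phage T7 gene 10 ribosome binding site. Plasmid-borne lacI, expressed from its own promoter, keeps transcription repressed until IPTG is added, in a host that supplies T7 RNA polymerase. The reading frame begins with Schistosoma japonicum glutathione S-transferase, which allows affinity purification on glutathione resin and often aids solubility. A short linker of unstated content separates it from the SAMD4B coding sequence. The depositor notes that the insert carries one silent mutation relative to the NCBI reference transcript. A T7 terminator closes the cassette, and the small "SET1" fragment annotated just upstream of it is probably a similarity hit in the vector's T7-derived sequence rather than a deliberate tag. The stated purpose is bacterial expression of HsSmaug2, presumably to obtain recombinant protein for biochemical or interaction studies. The depositor sequence may be theoretical rather than fully verified.
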