Features (pLannotate 1.2.2; 20 found; start..end, strand, type, name):
    104..208     +  promoter       AmpR promoter: bla
    209..1069    +  CDS            AmpR: β-lactamase; bla; confers resistance to ampicillin, carbenicillin, and related antibiotics
   1240..1828    +  rep_origin     ori: high-copy-number ColE1/pMB1/pBR322/pUC origin of replication
   2014..2156    -  misc_feature   bom: basis of mobility region from pBR322
   2258..2449    -  CDS            rop: Rop protein, which maintains plasmids at low copy number; rop
   2466..2846    +  CDS            YPB1_ECOLX: Protein predicted: Swiss-Prot protein existence level 4. From Escherichia coli.
   3088..3712    -  CDS            TcR (fragment): tetracycline efflux protein; tet; confers resistance to tetracycline
   3727..3748    -  protein_bind   CAP binding site: CAP binding activates transcription in the presence of cAMP. E. coli catabolite activator protein
   3761..4843    -  CDS            lacI: lac repressor; lacI; The lac repressor binds to the lac operator to inhibit transcription in E. coli. This inhibition can be relieved by adding lactose or isopropyl-β-D-thiogalactopyranoside (IPTG).
   4844..4921    -  promoter       lacI promoter: lacI
   4929..5208    -  CDS            TcR (fragment): tetracycline efflux protein; tet; confers resistance to tetracycline
   5230..5248    +  promoter       T7 promoter: promoter for bacteriophage T7 RNA polymerase
   5249..5273    +  protein_bind   lac operator: The lac repressor binds to the lac operator to inhibit transcription in E. coli. This inhibition can be relieved by adding lactose or isopropyl-β-D-thiogalactopyranoside (IPTG). lac repressor encoded by lacI
   5288..5310    +  RBS            RBS: efficient ribosome binding site from bacteriophage T7 gene 10 (Olins and Rangwala, 1989)
   5321..5971    +  CDS            GST: glutathione S-transferase from Schistosoma japonicum
   6022..8103    +  CDS            SAMD4B: SMAG2_HUMAN - Also known as SMAUG2. Experimental evidence at protein level: Swiss-Prot protein existence level 1. Has transcriptional repressor activity. Overexpression inhibits the transcriptional activities of AP-1, p53/TP53 and CDKN1A. From Homo sapiens (Human).
   8120..8169    +  CDS            SET1 (fragment): solubility-enhancement tag derived from T7 phage gene 10B
   8177..8224    +  terminator     T7 terminator: transcription terminator for bacteriophage T7 RNA polymerase
   8247..8351    -  CDS            TcR (fragment): tetracycline efflux protein; tet; confers resistance to tetracycline
   8399..8427    -  promoter       tet promoter: E. coli promoter for tetracycline efflux protein gene
>Addgene plasmid #147293 | pnEA-NpG-HsSmaug2_Q | depositor full sequence | sequence record 289740 | Full Sequence
TTCTTGAAGACGAAAGGGCCTCGTGATACGCCTATTTTTATAGGTTAATGTCATGATAATAATGGTTTCT
TAGACGTCAGGTGGCACTTTTCGGGGAAATGTGCGCGGAACCCCTATTTGTTTATTTTTCTAAATACATT
CAAATATGTATCCGCTCATGAGACAATAACCCTGATAAATGCTTCAATAATATTGAAAAAGGAAGAGTAT
GAGTATTCAACATTTCCGTGTCGCCCTTATTCCCTTTTTTGCGGCATTTTGCCTTCCTGTTTTTGCTCAC
CCAGAAACGCTGGTGAAAGTAAAAGATGCTGAAGATCAGTTGGGTGCACGAGTGGGTTACATCGAACTGG
ATCTCAACAGCGGTAAGATCCTTGAGAGTTTTCGCCCCGAAGAACGTTTTCCAATGATGAGCACTTTTAA
AGTTCTGCTATGTGGCGCGGTATTATCCCGTGTTGACGCCGGGCAAGAGCAACTCGGTCGCCGCATACAC
TATTCTCAGAATGACTTGGTTGAGTACTCACCAGTCACAGAAAAGCATCTTACGGATGGCATGACAGTAA
GAGAATTATGCAGTGCTGCCATAACCATGAGTGATAACACTGCGGCCAACTTACTTCTGACAACGATCGG
AGGACCGAAGGAGCTAACCGCTTTTTTGCACAACATGGGGGATCATGTAACTCGCCTTGATCGTTGGGAA
CCGGAGCTGAATGAAGCCATACCAAACGACGAGCGTGACACCACGATGCCTGCAGCAATGGCAACAACGT
TGCGCAAACTATTAACTGGCGAACTACTTACTCTAGCTTCCCGGCAACAATTAATAGACTGGATGGAGGC
GGATAAAGTTGCAGGACCACTTCTGCGCTCGGCCCTTCCGGCTGGCTGGTTTATTGCTGATAAATCTGGA
GCCGGTGAGCGTGGGTCTCGCGGTATCATTGCAGCACTGGGGCCAGATGGTAAGCCCTCCCGTATCGTAG
TTATCTACACGACGGGGAGTCAGGCAACTATGGATGAACGAAATAGACAGATCGCTGAGATAGGTGCCTC
ACTGATTAAGCATTGGTAACTGTCAGACCAAGTTTACTCATATATACTTTAGATTGATTTAAAACTTCAT
TTTTAATTTAAAAGGATCTAGGTGAAGATCCTTTTTGATAATCTCATGACCAAAATCCCTTAACGTGAGT
TTTCGTTCCACTGAGCGTCAGACCCCGTAGAAAAGATCAAAGGATCTTCTTGAGATCCTTTTTTTCTGCG
CGTAATCTGCTGCTTGCAAACAAAAAAACCACCGCTACCAGCGGTGGTTTGTTTGCCGGATCAAGAGCTA
CCAACTCTTTTTCCGAAGGTAACTGGCTTCAGCAGAGCGCAGATACCAAATACTGTCCTTCTAGTGTAGC
CGTAGTTAGGCCACCACTTCAAGAACTCTGTAGCACCGCCTACATACCTCGCTCTGCTAATCCTGTTACC
AGTGGCTGCTGCCAGTGGCGATAAGTCGTGTCTTACCGGGTTGGACTCAAGACGATAGTTACCGGATAAG
GCGCAGCGGTCGGGCTGAACGGGGGGTTCGTGCACACAGCCCAGCTTGGAGCGAACGACCTACACCGAAC
TGAGATACCTACAGCGTGAGCTATGAGAAAGCGCCACGCTTCCCGAAGGGAGAAAGGCGGACAGGTATCC
GGTAAGCGGCAGGGTCGGAACAGGAGAGCGCACGAGGGAGCTTCCAGGGGGAAACGCCTGGTATCTTTAT
AGTCCTGTCGGGTTTCGCCACCTCTGACTTGAGCGTCGATTTTTGTGATGCTCGTCAGGGGGGCGGAGCC
TATGGAAAAACGCCAGCAACGCGGCCTTTTTACGGTTCCTGGCCTTTTGCTGGCCTTTTGCTCACATGTT
CTTTCCTGCGTTATCCCCTGATTCTGTGGATAACCGTATTACCGCCTTTGAGTGAGCTGATACCGCTCGC
CGCAGCCGAACGACCGAGCGCAGCGAGTCAGTGAGCGAGGAAGCGGAAGAGCGCCTGATGCGGTATTTTC
TCCTTACGCATCTGTGCGGTATTTCACACCGCATATATGGTGCACTCTCAGTACAATCTGCTCTGATGCC
GCATAGTTAAGCCAGTATACACTCCGCTATCGCTACGTGACTGGGTCATGGCTGCGCCCCGACACCCGCC
AACACCCGCTGACGCGCCCTGACGGGCTTGTCTGCTCCCGGCATCCGCTTACAGACAAGCTGTGACCGTC
TCCGGGAGCTGCATGTGTCAGAGGTTTTCACCGTCATCACCGAAACGCGCGAGGCAGCTGCGGTAAAGCT
CATCAGCGTGGTCGTGAAGCGATTCACAGATGTCTGCCTGTTCATCCGCGTCCAGCTCGTTGAGTTTCTC
CAGAAGCGTTAATGTCTGGCTTCTGATAAAGCGGGCCATGTTAAGGGCGGTTTTTTCCTGTTTGGTCACT
GATGCCTCCGTGTAAGGGGGATTTCTGTTCATGGGGGTAATGATACCGATGAAACGAGAGAGGATGCTCA
CGATACGGGTTACTGATGATGAACATGCCCGGTTACTGGAACGTTGTGAGGGTAAACAACTGGCGGTATG
GATGCGGCGGGACCAGAGAAAAATCACTCAGGGTCAATGCCAGCGCTTCGTTAATACAGATGTAGGTGTT
CCACAGGGTAGCCAGCAGCATCCTGCGATGCAGATCCGGAACATAATGGTGCAGGGCGCTGACTTCCGCG
TTTCCAGACTTTACGAAACACGGAAACCGAAGACCATTCATGTTGTTGCTCAGGTCGCAGACGTTTTGCA
GCAGCAGTCGCTTCACGTTCGCTCGCGTATCGGTGATTCATTCTGCTAACCAGTAAGGCAACCCCGCCAG
CCTAGCCGGGTCCTCAACGACAGGAGCACGATCATGCGCACCCGTGGCCAGGACCCAACGCTGCCCGAGA
TGCGCCGCGTGCGGCTGCTGGAGATGGCGGACGCGATGGATATGTTCTGCCAAGGGTTGGTTTGCGCATT
CACAGTTCTCCGCAAGAATTGATTGGCTCCAATTCTTGGAGTGGTGAATCCGTTAGCGAGGTGCCGCCGG
CTTCCATTCAGGTCGAGGTGGCCCGGCTCCATGCACCGCGACGCAACGCGGGGAGGCAGACAAGGTATAG
GGCGGCGCCTACAATCCATGCCAACCCGTTCCATGTGCTCGCCGAGGCGGCATAAATCGCCGTGACGATC
AGCGGTCCAGTGATCGAAGTTAGGCTGGTAAGAGCCGCGAGCGATCCTTGAAGCTGTCCCTGATGGTCGT
CATCTACCTGCCTGGACAGCATGGCCTGCAACGCGGGCATCCCGATGCCGCCGGAAGCGAGAAGAATCAT
AATGGGGAAGGCCATCCAGCCTCGCGTCGCGAACGCCAGCAAGACGTAGCCCAGCGCGTCGGCCGCCATG
CCGGCGATAATGGCCTGCTTCTCGCCGAAACGTTTGGTGGCGGGACCAGTGACGAAGGCTTGAGCGAGGG
CGTGCAAGATTCCGAATACCGCAAGCGACAGGCCGATCATCGTCGCGCTCCAGCGAAAGCGGTCCTCGCC
GAAAATGACCCAGAGCGCTGCCGGCACCTGTCCTACGAGTTGCATGATAAAGAAGACAGTCATAAGTGCG
GCGACGATAGTCATGCCCCGCGCCCACCGGAAGGAGCTGACTGGGTTGAAGGCTCTCAAGGGCATCGGTC
GAGATCCCGGTGCCTAATGAGTGAGCTAACTTACATTAATTGCGTTGCGCTCACTGCCCGCTTTCCAGTC
GGGAAACCTGTCGTGCCAGCTGCATTAATGAATCGGCCAACGCGCGGGGAGAGGCGGTTTGCGTATTGGG
CGCCAGGGTGGTTTTTCTTTTCACCAGTGAGACGGGCAACAGCTGATTGCCCTTCACCGCCTGGCCCTGA
GAGAGTTGCAGCAAGCGGTCCACGCTGGTTTGCCCCAGCAGGCGAAAATCCTGTTTGATGGTGGTTAACG
GCGGGATATAACATGAGCTGTCTTCGGTATCGTCGTATCCCACTACCGAGATATCCGCACCAACGCGCAG
CCCGGACTCGGTAATGGCGCGCATTGCGCCCAGCGCCATCTGATCGTTGGCAACCAGCATCGCAGTGGGA
ACGATGCCCTCATTCAGCATTTGCATGGTTTGTTGAAAACCGGACATGGCACTCCAGTCGCCTTCCCGTT
CCGCTATCGGCTGAATTTGATTGCGAGTGAGATATTTATGCCAGCCAGCCAGACGCAGACGCGCCGAGAC
AGAACTTAATGGGCCCGCTAACAGCGCGATTTGCTGGTGACCCAATGCGACCAGATGCTCCACGCCCAGT
CGCGTACCGTCTTCATGGGAGAAAATAATACTGTTGATGGGTGTCTGGTCAGAGACATCAAGAAATAACG
CCGGAACATTAGTGCAGGCAGCTTCCACAGCAATGGCATCCTGGTCATCCAGCGGATAGTTAATGATCAG
CCCACTGACGCGTTGCGCGAGAAGATTGTGCACCGCCGCTTTACAGGCTTCGACGCCGCTTCGTTCTACC
ATCGACACCACCACGCTGGCACCCAGTTGATCGGCGCGAGATTTAATCGCCGCGACAATTTGCGACGGCG
CGTGCAGGGCCAGACTGGAGGTGGCAACGCCAATCAGCAACGACTGTTTGCCCGCCAGTTGTTGTGCCAC
GCGGTTGGGAATGTAATTCAGCTCCGCCATCGCCGCTTCCACTTTTTCCCGCGTTTTCGCAGAAACGTGG
CTGGCCTGGTTCACCACGCGGGAAACGGTCTGATAAGAGACACCGGCATACTCTGCGACATCGTATAACG
TTACTGGTTTCACATTCACCACCCTGAATTGACTCTCTTCCGGGCGCTATCATGCCATACCGCGAAAGGT
TTTGCGCCATTCGATGGTGTCCGGGATCTCGACGCTCTCCCTTATGCGACTCCTGCATTAGGAAGCAGCC
CAGTAGTAGGTTGAGGCCGTTGAGCACCGCCGCCGCAAGGAATGGTGCATGCAAGGAGATGGCGCCCAAC
AGTCCCCCGGCCACGGGGCCTGCCACCATACCCACGCCGAAACAAGCGCTCATGAGCCCGAAGTGGCGAG
CCCGATCTTCCCCATCGGTGATGTCGGCGATATAGGCGCCAGCAACCGCACCTGTGGCGCCGGTGATGCC
GGCCACGATGCGTCCGGCGTAGAGGATCGAGATCTCGATCCCGCGAAATTAATACGACTCACTATAGGGG
AATTGTGAGCGGATAACAATTCCCCACTAGTAATAATTTTGTTTAACTTTAAGAAGGAGATATACCATGG
CCCCTATACTAGGTTATTGGAAAATTAAGGGCCTTGTGCAACCCACTCGACTTCTTTTGGAATATCTTGA
AGAAAAATATGAAGAGCATTTGTATGAGCGCGATGAAGGTGATAAATGGCGAAACAAAAAGTTTGAATTG
GGTTTGGAGTTTCCCAATCTTCCTTATTATATTGATGGTGATGTTAAATTAACACAGTCTATGGCCATCA
TACGTTATATAGCTGACAAGCACAACATGTTGGGTGGTTGTCCAAAAGAGCGTGCAGAGATTTCAATGCT
TGAAGGAGCGGTTTTGGATATTAGATACGGTGTTTCGAGAATTGCATATAGTAAAGACTTTGAAACTCTC
AAAGTTGATTTTCTTAGCAAGCTACCTGAAATGCTGAAAATGTTCGAAGATCGTTTATGTCATAAAACAT
ATTTAAATGGTGATCATGTAACCCATCCTGACTTCATGTTGTATGACGCTCTTGATGTTGTTTTATACAT
GGACCCAATGTGCCTGGATGCGTTCCCAAAATTAGTTTGTTTTAAAAAACGTATTGAAGCTATCCCACAA
ATTGATAAGTACTTGAAATCCAGCAAGTATATAGCATGGCCTTTGCAGGGCTGGCAAGCCACGTTTGGTG
GTGGCGACCATCCGCCAAAATCGGATGGTACCGGCAGCGGCCTGGAAGTTCTGTTCCAGGGGCCCCATAT
GATGATGTTCCGAGACCAGGTGGGCATCCTCGCTGGCTGGTTCAAAGGCTGGAATGAGTGTGAGCAGACA
GTGGCCCTCCTGTCACTTCTGAAACGGGTCACCCGTACCCAGGCCCGCTTCCTGCAGCTCTGCCTGGAGC
ACTCACTGGCGGACTGCAATGACATCCACCTGCTGGAGTCGGAGGCCAACAGTGCTGCCATCGTCAGCCA
GTGGCAGCAGGAGTCCAAAGAGAAGGTGGTGTCCCTCCTGCTGTCCCACCTTCCCCTGCTTCAGCCAGGC
AACACAGAGGCCAAGTCGGAGTACATGAGGCTACTGCAGAAAGTGCTGGCCTACTCAATCGAGAGCAATG
CTTTCATCGAGGAGAGTCGCCAGCTGCTTTCCTATGCCCTCATCCACCCAGCCACCACACTGGAGGACCG
CAACGCACTGGCCCTCTGGCTGAGCCACCTGGAAGAGCGGTTGGCTAGTGGCTTCCGCTCCCGGCCAGAG
CCCTCCTACCATTCACGTCAAGGCTCAGATGAGTGGGGGGGCCCTGCAGAGCTAGGCCCTGGGGAGGCAG
GGCCAGGCTGGCAGGACAAGCCACCCCGGGAAAATGGACACGTGCCCTTCCACCCATCCAGCTCAGTGCC
GCCAGCCATCAACAGTATTGGGAGCAATGCAAACACAGGTCTCCCCTGCCAAATCCACCCTAGCCCACTG
AAGCGCTCCATGTCACTCATCCCTACAAGCCCCCAGGTCCCTGGTGAGTGGCCGAGTCCAGAGGAGCTTG
GGGCCCGGGCTGCTTTTACCACGCCCGATCACGCACCTCTCTCGCCCCAGAGCAGCGTGGCCTCCTCTGG
CAGTGAGCAGACAGAGGAGCAGGGCTCCAGCCGGAACACCTTCCAGGAGGATGGCAGTGGCATGAAAGAT
GTGCCCTCATGGCTCAAGAGCCTCCGTTTGCACAAGTATGCAGCCCTCTTCTCACAGATGAGCTACGAGG
AGATGATGACACTGACTGAGCAGCACCTGGAGTCTCAGAACGTCACCAAAGGTGCCCGCCACAAGATAGC
CCTGAGCATCCAGAAGCTGCGTGAGAGACAGAGCGTCCTCAAGTCCCTAGAGAAGGATGTGCTGGAAGGC
GGGAACCTACGAAACGCTCTGCAGGAGCTGCAGCAGATCATCATCACTCCCATCAAGGCCTACAGTGTCC
TCCAGGCCACCGTGGCTGCCGCCACCACCACCCCTACTGCCAAGGATGGGGCCCCGGGGGAACCACCGCT
GCCAGGTGCTGAGCCTCCCCTAGCCCACCCCGGCACAGACAAAGGCACCGAGGCCAAGGACCCTCCAGCT
GTGGAGAACTACCCACCTCCACCAGCTCCAGCTCCCACTGATGGCAGTGAGCCTGCCCCGGCTCCCGTCG
CCGACGGAGACATCCCCAGCCAGTTTACACGGGTGATGGGCAAAGTGTGCACCCAACTGCTGGTGTCCCG
ACCAGACGAGGAGAACATCACCAGTTACCTCCAGCTCATCGAAAAGTGCCTGACTCATGAGGCTTTCACG
GAGACGCAGAAGAAACGGCTGCTATCCTGGAAACAGCAAGTGCTGAAGCTCCTCCGGACATTCCCGCGCA
AAGCCGCACTAGAGATGCAGAACTACCGGCAGCAGAAAGGCTGGGCATTCGGCTCCAACTCGCTCCCCAT
AGCTGGCTCTGTGGGGATGGGAGTGGCCCGGCGTACCCAGCGGCAGTTCCCAATGCCTCCCCGGGCCCTC
CCACCCGGCCGGATGGGCCTCCTGAGCCCCTCGGGCATTGGGGGTGTCTCCCCTCGACATGCCCTCACCA
GCCCCAGCCTTGGAGGCCAGGGCCGACAGAACCTGTGGTTTGCCAACCCTGGAGGCAGCAACAGCATGCC
CAGTCAGAGCCGCAGCTCTGTGCAGCGCACCCACTCGCTCCCGGTCCACTCGTCACCCCAGGCCATTCTC
ATGTTCCCTCCAGACTGCCCGGTCCCTGGGCCTGACCTGGAGATCAATCCCACTCTGGAGTCTCTGTGTC
TGAGCATGACAGAACACGCCTTGGGTGATGGGACAGACAAAACCTCCACCATCTGACCTAGGAGATCCGG
CTGCTAACAAAGCCCGAAAGGAAGCTGAGTTGGCTGCTGCCACCGCTGAGCAATAACTAGCATAACCCCT
TGGGGCCTCTAAACGGGTCTTGAGGGGTTTTTTGCTGAAAGGAGGAACTATATCCGGATATCCCGCAAGA
GGCCCGGCAGTACCGGCATAACCAAGCCTATGCCTACAGCATCCAGGGTGACGGTGCCGAGGATGACGAT
GAGCGCATTGTTAGATTTCATACACGGTGCCTGACTGCGTTAGCAATTTAACTGTGATAAACTACCGCAT
TAAAGCTTATCGATGATAAGCTGTCAAACATGAGAA
